Addgene plasmid #40010: EKAR2G_design2_mTFP_175_Venus_157
Depositing lab: Olivier Pertz. Depositing organization: University of Basel. Publication: A Versatile Toolkit to Produce Sensitive FRET Biosensors to Visualize Signaling in Time and Space. Fritz RD, Letzelter M, Reimann A, Martin K, Fusco L, Ritsma L, Ponsioen B, Fluri E, Schulte-Merker S, van Rheenen J, Pertz O. Sci Signal. 2013 Jul 23;6(285):rs12. doi: 10.1126/scisignal.2004135. PubMed 23882122.
Backbone
  Vector backbone: pTriEx4
  Backbone manufacturer: Novagen
  Backbone size w/o insert (bp): 4900
  Total vector size (bp): 6900
  Vector type: Mammalian Expression, Bacterial Expression, Insect Expression
Growth in bacteria
  Bacterial resistance: Ampicillin, 100 μg/mL
  Growth temperature: 37°C
  Growth strain: Top10
  Copy number: High Copy
Gene/Insert
  Gene/Insert name: Erk activity reporter
  Species: Synthetic
  Insert size (bp): 1994
  Promoter: CMV
  Tag / fusion protein: His-Myc (N terminal on insert)
  Cloning method: Restriction Enzyme; 5′ cloning site PacI (not destroyed); 3′ cloning site XhoI (not destroyed)
  Sequencing primers: 5′ ctggttattgtgctgtctc; 3′ tcagtggtatttgtga
Resource information
  A portion of this plasmid was derived from a plasmid made by: Karel Svoboda, Janelia Farm Research Campus, Howard Hughes Medical Institute, Ashburn
Terms and licenses: Academic/Nonprofit Terms; Industry Terms: Not Available to Industry
Depositor comments: A genetically encoded fluorescent sensor of ERK activity. 2008. PNAS 205(49)
How to cite: EKAR2G_design2_mTFP_175_Venus_157 was a gift from Olivier Pertz (Addgene plasmid # 40010 ; http://n2t.net/addgene:40010 ; RRID:Addgene_40010)
