[The description below was written by a language model from this plasmid's Addgene catalogue record and pLannotate feature annotations shown in this document.]
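Description:
EKAR2G_design2_mTFP_175_Venus_157 is a genetically encoded FRET biosensor for ERK (MAP kinase) activity, carried in the Novagen pTriEx4 backbone. This multi-host expression vector is catalogued for use in mammalian, bacterial and insect cells. The plasmid is about 6.9 kb in total, is maintained at high copy in E. coli and is selected with ampicillin. The synthetic insert of roughly 2 kb sits between PacI and XhoI sites, both retained. The record lists CMV as the promoter, and the insert carries an N-terminal His-Myc tag useful for purification and immunodetection.

The feature table covers only the 1,994-nt insert, not the backbone, so the promoter, origin and resistance gene are known only from the catalogue fields. Within the insert, annotation finds a fragment of human PIN1, which binds phosphorylated Ser/Thr-Pro motifs and so presumably serves as the phospho-binding module of the sensor. It is followed by two adjacent mTFP-type fragments. That split is what a circularly permuted teal donor would look like, and it fits the "mTFP_175" in the name. Next comes a circularly permuted Venus acceptor, matched by the software to cp173Venus although the name indicates a permutation at position 157. A very short match to calmodulin at the 3′ end is probably a linker or chance hit rather than a functional domain. The ERK substrate and docking sequences expected in such a reporter are not annotated.

In sensors of this type, phosphorylation by ERK causes the binding domain to engage the substrate peptide, which alters donor-acceptor geometry and therefore FRET. The construct appears to be one member of a toolkit that varies fluorophore permutations to optimise sensor response, and part of it derives from an earlier ERK activity reporter. It is used for live imaging of ERK signalling in time and space.
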