Features (pLannotate 1.2.2; 5 found; start..end, strand, type, name):
     93..254     +  CDS            PIN1 (fragment): PIN1_HUMAN - Experimental evidence at protein level: Swiss-Prot protein existence level 1. Peptidyl-prolyl cis/trans isomerase (PPIase) that binds to and isomerizes specific phosphorylated Ser/Thr-Pro (pSer/Thr-Pro) motifs (PubMed:21497122, PubMed:23623683, PubMed:29686383). By inducing conformational changes in a subset of phosphorylated proteins, acts as a molecular switch in multiple cellular processes (PubMed:21497122, PubMed:22033920, PubMed:23623683). Displays a preference for acidic residues located N-terminally to the proline bond to be isomerized. Regulates mitosis presumably by inter
    291..488     +  CDS            mTFP1 (fragment): mTFP1 is a basic (constitutively fluorescent) cyan fluorescent protein published in 2006, derived from Clavularia sp.. It has low acid sensitivity.
    504..1031    +  CDS            mTFP0.9 (fragment): mTFP0.9 is a fluorescent protein published in 2006, derived from Clavularia sp.. It is reported to be a monomer.
   1136..1820    +  CDS            cp173Venus (fragment): circularly permuted form of the Venus yellow fluorescent protein (Nagai et al., 2004) efficient FRET acceptor for CFP
   1827..1847    +  CDS            calmodulin (fragment): calcium-binding protein
>Addgene plasmid #40010 | EKAR2G_design2_mTFP_175_Venus_157 | analyzer sequence | sequence record 50944
CCATGGCACACCATCACCACCATCACGGGAGCGGGGAGCAGAAACTAATATCAGAGGAGGATCTTGGCTC
AGGAACCGGTAGATCTGGGCACATGGCGGACGAGGAGAAGCTGCCGCCCGGCTGGGAGAAGCGCATGAGC
CGCAGCTCAGGCCGAGTGTACTACTTCAACCACATCACTAACGCCAGCCAGTGGGAGCGGCCCAGCGGCA
ACAGCAGCAGTGGTGGCAAAAACGGGCAGGGGGAGCCTGCCAGGAAGCTGCGCATTCTGCAGTCGACTAG
GGAGCAAGGGCTTGTGGGATCCGGCGGCCACCACCGCGTTGACTTCAAGACCATCTACAGGGCCAAGAAG
GCGGTGAAGCTGCCCGACTATCACTTTGTGGACCACCGCATCGAGATCCTGAACCACGACAAGGACTACA
ACAAGGTGACCGTTTACGAGAGCGCCGTGGCCCGCAACTCCACCGACGGCATGGACGAGCTGTACAAGGG
TGCTAGCGGAGGAATGGTGAGCAAGGGCGAGGAGACCACAATGGGCGTAATCAAGCCCGACATGAAGATC
AAGCTGAAGATGGAGGGCAACGTGAATGGCCACGCCTTCGTGATCGAGGGCGAGGGCGAGGGCAAGCCCT
ACGACGGCACCAACACCATCAACCTGGAGGTGAAGGAGGGAGCCCCCCTGCCCTTCTCCTACGACATTCT
GACCACCGCGTTCGCCTACGGCAACAGGGCCTTCACCAAGTACCCCGACGACATCCCCAACTACTTCAAG
CAGTCCTTCCCCGAGGGCTACTCTTGGGAGCGCACCATGACCTTCGAGGACAAGGGCATCGTGAAGGTGA
AGTCCGACATCTCCATGGAGGAGGACTCCTTCATCTACGAGATACACCTCAAGGGCGAGAACTTCCCCCC
CAACGGCCCCGTGATGCAGAAGAAGACCACCGGCTGGGACGCCTCCACCGAGAGGATGTACGTGCGCGAC
GGCGTGCTGAAGGGCGACGTCAAGCACAAGCTGCTGCTGGAGGGCTCCGGAACTTCTGGTTCTGGTAAAC
CTGGTTCTGGTGAAGGTTCTACTAAAGCGGCCGCCATGCAGAAGAACGGCATCAAGGCCAACTTCAAGAT
CCGCCACAACATCGAGGACGGCGGCGTGCAGCTCGCCGACCACTACCAGCAGAACACCCCCATCGGCGAC
GGCCCCGTGCTGCTGCCCGACAACCACTACCTGAGCTACCAGTCCGCCCTGAGCAAAGACCCCAACGAGA
AGCGCGATCACATGGTCCTGCTGGAGTTCGTGACCGCCGCCGGGATCACTCTCGGCATGGACGAGCTGTA
CAAGGGTGGCAGCGGTGGCATGGTGAGCAAGGGCGAGGAGCTGTTCACCGGGGTGGTGCCCATCCTGGTC
GAGCTGGACGGCGACGTAAACGGCCACAAGTTCAGCGTGTCCGGCGAGGGCGAGGGCGATGCCACCTACG
GCAAGCTGACCCTGAAGCTGATCTGCACCACCGGCAAGCTGCCCGTGCCCTGGCCCACCCTCGTGACCAC
CCTGGGCTACGGCCTGATGTGCTTCGCCCGCTACCCCGACCACATGAAGCAGCACGACTTCTTCAAGTCC
GCCATGCCCGAAGGCTACGTCCAGGAGCGCACCATCTTCTTCAAGGACGACGGCAACTACAAGACCCGCG
CCGAGGTGAAGTTCGAGGGCGACACCCTGGTGAACCGCATCGAGCTGAAGGGCATCGACTTCAAGGAGGA
CGGCAACATCCTGGGGCACAAGCTGGAGTACAACTACAACAGCCACAACGTCTATATCACCGCCGACAAG
GGTACCGCTGACCAACTGACTGAAGAGTGGTCGACGGTACAGCGGACCGCGCCTGACGTACCACGTACAC
CAGTAGGAAAGGCAAAGCTTTCATTCCAATTCCCGCGGGCGCGGGATATCCTTCAAAAAAAACTTGAAGA
ACTTGAACTTGACGAATGAGATATCTGACTCGAG
