>Addgene plasmid #40010 | EKAR2G_design2_mTFP_175_Venus_157 | addgene partial sequence | sequence record 60213 | pTriExUP 5'-GGTTATTGTGCTGTCTCATCA-3'
ATACGACTCACTATAGGGGAATTGTGAGCGGATAACAATTCCCCGGAGTTAATCCGGGACCTTTAATTCA
ACCCAACACAATATATTATAGTTAAATAAGAATTATTATCAAATCATTTGTATATTAATTAAAATACTAT
ACTGTAAATTACATTTTATTTACAATCAAAGGAGATATACCATGGCACACCATCACCACCATCACGGGAG
CGGGGAGCAGAAACTAATATCAGAGGAGGATCTTGGCTCAGGAACCGGTAGATCTGGGCACATGGCGGAC
GAGGAGAAGCTGCCGCCCGGCTGGGAGAAGCGCATGAGCCGCAGCTCAGGCCGAGTGTACTACTTCAACC
ACATCACTAACGCCAGCCAGTGGGAGCGGCCCAGCGGCAACAGCAGCAGTGGTGGCAAAAACGGGCAGGG
GGAGCCTGCCAGGAAGCTGCGCATTCTGCAGTCGACTAGGGAGCAAGGGCTTGTGGGATCCGGCGGCCAC
CACCGCGTTGACTTCAAGACCATCTACAGGGCCAAGAAGGCGGTGAAGCTGCCCGACTATCACTTTGTGG
ACCACCGCATCGAGATCCTGAACCACGACAAGGACTACAACAAGGTGACCGTTTACGAGAGCGCCGTGGC
CCGCAACTCCACCGACGGCATGGACGAGCTGTACAAGGGTGCTAGCGGAGGAATGGTGAGCAAGGGCGAG
GAGACCACAATGGGCGTAATCAAGCCCGACATGAAGATCAAGCTGAAGATGGAGGGCAACGTGAATGGCC
ACGCCTTCGTGATCGAGGGCGAGGGCGAGGGCAAGCCCTACGACGGCACCAACACCATCAACCTGGAGGT
GA
