>Addgene plasmid #40010 | EKAR2G_design2_mTFP_175_Venus_157 | addgene partial sequence | sequence record 60217 | pTriExDOWN 5'-TCGATCTCAGTGGTATTTGTG-3'
CCTTCTGATAGGCAGCCTGCACCTGAGGTTAATCACTTAGTGATGGTGATGGTGATGGTGGTGCTCGAGT
CAGATATCTCATTCGTCAAGTTCAAGTTCTTCAAGTTTTTTTTGAAGGATATCCCGCGCCCGCGGGAATT
GGAATGAAAGCTTTGCCTTTCCTACTGGTGTACGTGGTACGTCAGGCGCGGTCCGCTGTACCGTCGACCA
CTCTTCAGTCAGTTGGTCAGCGGTACCCTTGTCGGCGGTGATATAGACGTTGTGGCTGTTGTAGTTGTAC
TCCAGCTTGTGCCCCAGGATGTTGCCGTCCTCCTTGAAGTCGATGCCCTTCAGCTCGATGCGGTTCACCA
GGGTGTCGCCCTCGAACTTCACCTCGGCGCGGGTCTTGTAGTTGCCGTCGTCCTTGAAGAAGATGGTGCG
CTCCTGGACGTAGCCTTCGGGCATGGCGGACTTGAAGAAGTCGTGCTGCTTCATGTGGTCGGGGTAGCGG
GCGAAGCACATCAGGCCGTAGCCCAGGGTGGTCACGAGGGTGGGCCAGGGCACGGGCAGCTTGCCGGTGG
TGCAGATCAGCTTCAGGGTCAGCTTGCCGTAGGTGGCATCGCCCTCGCCCTCGCCGGACACGCTGAACTT
GTGGCCGTTTACGTCGCCGTCCAGCTCGACCAGGATGGGCACCACCCCGGTGAACAGCTCCTCGCCCTTG
CTCACCATGCCACCGCTGCCACCCTTGTACAGCTCGTCCATGCCGAGAGTGATCCCGGCGGCGGTCACGA
ACTCCAGCAGGACCATGTGATCGCGCTTCTCGTTGGGGTCTT
