>Addgene plasmid #40010 | EKAR2G_design2_mTFP_175_Venus_157 | addgene partial sequence | sequence record 60218 | EGFP-N 5'-CGTCGCCGTCCAGCTCGACCAG-3'
CTCGCCCTTGCTCACCATGCCACCGCTGCCACCCTTGTACAGCTCGTCCATGCCGAGAGTGATCCCGGCG
GCGGTCACGAACTCCAGCAGGACCATGTGATCGCGCTTCTCGTTGGGGTCTTTGCTCAGGGCGGACTGGT
AGCTCAGGTAGTGGTTGTCGGGCAGCAGCACGGGGCCGTCGCCGATGGGGGTGTTCTGCTGGTAGTGGTC
GGCGAGCTGCACGCCGCCGTCCTCGATGTTGTGGCGGATCTTGAAGTTGGCCTTGATGCCGTTCTTCTGC
ATGGCGGCCGCTTTAGTAGAACCTTCACCAGAACCAGGTTTACCAGAACCAGAAGTTCCGGAGCCCTCCA
GCAGCAGCTTGTGCTTGACGTCGCCCTTCAGCACGCCGTCGCGCACGTACATCCTCTCGGTGGAGGCGTC
CCAGCCGGTGGTCTTCTTCTGCATCACGGGGCCGTTGGGGGGGAAGTTCTCGCCCTTGAGGTGTATCTCG
TAGATGAAGGAGTCCTCCTCCATGGAGATGTCGGACTTCACCTTCACGATGCCCTTGTCCTCGAAGGTCA
TGGTGCGCTCCCAAGAGTAGCCCTCGGGGAAGGACTGCTTGAAGTAGTTGGGGATGTCGTCGGGGTACTT
GGTGAAGGCCCTGTTGCCGTAGGCGAACGCGGTGGTCAGAATGTCGTAGGAGAAGGGCAGGGGGGCTCCC
TCCTTCACCTCCAGGTTGATGGTGTTGGTGCCGTCGTAGGGCTTGCCCTCGCCCTCGCCCTCGATCACGA
A
